Addgene plasmid #81843: pDONR223_PIK3CG_WT
Purpose: Gateway Donor vector containing PIK3CG , part of the Target Accelerator Plasmid Collection.
Depositing lab: Jesse Boehm & William Hahn & David Root. Depositing organization: Broad Institute. Publication: Systematic Functional Interrogation of Rare Cancer Variants Identifies Oncogenic Alleles. Kim E, Ilic N, Shrestha Y, Zou L, Kamburov A, Zhu C, Yang X, Lubonja R, Tran N, Nguyen C, Lawrence MS, Piccioni F, Bagul M, Doench JG, Chouinard CR, Wu X, Hogstrom L, Natoli T, Tamayo P, Horn H, Corsello SM, Lage K, Root DE, Subramanian A, Golub TR, Getz G, Boehm JS, Hahn WC. Cancer Discov. 2016 Jul;6(7):714-26. doi: 10.1158/2159-8290.CD-16-0160. Epub 2016 May 4. PubMed 27147599.
Backbone
  Vector backbone: pDONR223
  Backbone manufacturer: Invitrogen
  Backbone size w/o insert (bp): 2790
  Vector type: Gateway Entry vector
Growth in bacteria
  Bacterial resistance: Spectinomycin, 50 μg/mL
  Growth temperature: 37°C
  Growth strain: DH5alpha
  Copy number: High Copy
Gene/Insert
  Gene/Insert name: PIK3CG
  Species: H. sapiens (human)
  Mutation: E2G
  GenBank ID: NM_002649.3
  Entrez Gene: PIK3CG (a.k.a. IMD97, PI3CG, PI3K, PI3Kgamma, PIK3, p110gamma, p120-PI3K)
  Promoter: None
  Cloning method: Gateway Cloning
  Sequencing primers: 5′ M13pUC-fwd; 3′ M13-Rev
Terms and licenses: Academic/Nonprofit Terms; Industry Terms: Not Available to Industry
Depositor comments: Closed state: stop codon immediately follows insert
How to cite: pDONR223_PIK3CG_WT was a gift from Jesse Boehm & William Hahn & David Root (Addgene plasmid # 81843 ; http://n2t.net/addgene:81843 ; RRID:Addgene_81843)
