[The description below was written by a language model from this plasmid's Addgene catalogue record and pLannotate feature annotations shown in this document.]
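Description:
pDONR223_PIK3CG_WT is a Gateway entry clone built on the Invitrogen pDONR223 backbone and carrying the human PIK3CG open reading frame, which encodes the p110γ catalytic subunit of phosphoinositide 3-kinase. This enzyme converts PtdIns(4,5)P2 to PIP3 and links G-protein coupled receptor signalling to AKT pathway activation. The plasmid is maintained in E. coli through a high-copy ColE1/pUC-type origin and selected with spectinomycin through the aadA (SmR) aminoglycoside adenylyltransferase gene. That gene sits downstream of a fragment of a class 1 integron Pc promoter and a remnant of a gentamicin resistance gene. The sequenced record is about 6.1 kb. Small lacZα and lacI fragments and the rrnB T1 and T2 terminators are also annotated as backbone remnants.

The roughly 3.3 kb coding sequence is flanked by two attL recombination sites in opposite orientations. The annotation software labels both as attL3, a mutant attL. These sites allow an LR Clonase reaction to move the ORF into any compatible Gateway destination vector. The record lists no promoter for the insert, so the clone is a shuttle and storage form rather than an expression construct. A T7 promoter lies just outside the downstream att site and faces the insert in the antisense direction. The ORF is in the "closed" configuration, with a stop codon directly after the insert, so it suits native or N-terminally tagged expression but not C-terminal fusions. Although the name designates it as wild type, the record notes an E2G change relative to the reference transcript. The clone belongs to the Target Accelerator Plasmid Collection and serves as the reference allele alongside variant clones in functional studies of rare cancer-associated mutations.
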