Features (pLannotate 1.2.2; 12 found; start..end, strand, type, name):
     38..74      -  CDS            lacZα (fragment): LacZα fragment of β-galactosidase; lacZ fragment
     91..186     +  protein_bind   attL3: mutant version of attL; recombination site for the Gateway® LR reaction LR Clonase™
    192..3497    +  CDS            PIK3CG: PK3CG_HUMAN - Experimental evidence at protein level: Swiss-Prot protein existence level 1. Phosphoinositide-3-kinase (PI3K) that phosphorylates PtdIns(4,5)P2 (Phosphatidylinositol 4,5-bisphosphate) to generate phosphatidylinositol 3,4,5-trisphosphate (PIP3). PIP3 plays a key role by recruiting PH domain-containing proteins to the membrane, including AKT1 and PDPK1, activating signaling cascades involved in cell growth, survival, proliferation, motility and morphology. Links G-protein coupled receptor activation to PIP3 production. Involved in immune, inflammatory and allergic responses. Modul
   3505..3600    -  protein_bind   attL3: mutant version of attL; recombination site for the Gateway® LR reaction LR Clonase™
   3619..3637    -  promoter       T7 promoter: promoter for bacteriophage T7 RNA polymerase
   3827..3850    +  promoter       Pc promoter (fragment): intI1 (promoter lies within the coding sequence); class 1 integron promoter
   4026..4082    +  CDS            GmR (fragment): gentamycin acetyltransferase; aacC1; confers resistance to gentamycin
   4089..4880    +  CDS            SmR: aminoglycoside adenylyltransferase (Murphy, 1985); aadA; confers resistance to spectinomycin and streptomycin
   4973..5561    +  rep_origin     ori: high-copy-number ColE1/pMB1/pBR322/pUC origin of replication
   5744..5836    +  CDS            lacI (fragment): lac repressor; lacI; The lac repressor binds to the lac operator to inhibit transcription in E. coli. This inhibition can be relieved by adding lactose or isopropyl-β-D-thiogalactopyranoside (IPTG).
   5891..5918    -  terminator     rrnB T2 terminator: transcription terminator T2 from the E. coli rrnB gene
   6050..6093    +  terminator     rrnB T1 terminator: Escherichia coli rrnB; transcription terminator T1 from the E. coli rrnB gene
>Addgene plasmid #81843 | pDONR223_PIK3CG_WT | addgene full sequence | sequence record 168730 | Addgene NGS Result
GGCAGTTCCCTACTCTCGCGTTAACGCTAGCATGGATGTTTTCCCAGTCACGACGTTGTAAAACGACGGC
CAGTCTTAAGCTCGGGCCCCAAATAATGATTTTATTTTGACTGATAGTGACCTGTTCGTTGCAACAAATT
GATGAGCAATGCTTTTTTATAATGCCAACTTTGTACAAAAAAGTTGGCACCATGGGGCTGGAGAACTATA
AACAGCCCGTGGTGCTGAGAGAGGACAACTGCCGAAGGCGCCGGAGGATGAAGCCGCGCAGTGCTGCGGC
CAGCCTGTCCTCCATGGAGCTCATCCCCATCGAGTTCGTGCTGCCCACCAGCCAGCGCAAATGCAAGAGC
CCCGAAACGGCGCTGCTGCACGTGGCCGGCCACGGCAACGTGGAGCAGATGAAGGCCCAGGTGTGGCTGC
GAGCGCTGGAGACCAGCGTGGCGGCGGACTTCTACCACCGGCTGGGACCGCATCACTTCCTCCTGCTCTA
TCAGAAGAAGGGGCAGTGGTACGAGATCTACGACAAGTACCAGGTGGTGCAGACTCTGGACTGCCTGCGC
TACTGGAAGGCCACGCACCGGAGCCCGGGCCAGATCCACCTGGTGCAGCGGCACCCGCCCTCCGAGGAGT
CCCAAGCCTTCCAGCGGCAGCTCACGGCGCTGATTGGCTATGACGTCACTGACGTCAGCAACGTGCACGA
CGATGAGCTGGAGTTCACGCGCCGTGGCTTGGTGACCCCGCGCATGGCGGAGGTGGCCAGCCGCGACCCC
AAGCTCTACGCCATGCACCCGTGGGTGACGTCCAAGCCCCTCCCGGAGTACCTGTGGAAGAAGATTGCCA
ACAACTGCATCTTCATCGTCATTCACCGCAGCACCACCAGCCAGACCATTAAGGTCTCACCCGACGACAC
CCCCGGCGCCATCCTGCAGAGCTTCTTCACCAAGATGGCCAAGAAGAAATCTCTGATGGATATTCCCGAA
AGCCAAAGCGAACAGGATTTTGTGCTGCGCGTCTGTGGCCGGGATGAGTACCTGGTGGGCGAAACGCCCA
TCAAAAACTTCCAGTGGGTGAGGCACTGCCTCAAGAACGGAGAAGAGATTCACGTGGTACTGGACACGCC
TCCAGACCCGGCCCTAGACGAGGTGAGGAAGGAAGAGTGGCCGCTGGTGGACGACTGCACGGGAGTCACC
GGCTACCATGAGCAGCTTACCATCCACGGCAAGGACCACGAGAGTGTGTTCACCGTGTCCCTGTGGGACT
GCGACCGCAAGTTCAGGGTCAAGATCAGAGGCATTGATATCCCCGTCCTGCCTCGGAACACCGACCTCAC
AGTTTTTGTAGAGGCAAACATCCAGCATGGGCAACAAGTCCTTTGCCAAAGGAGAACCAGCCCCAAACCC
TTCACAGAGGAGGTGCTGTGGAATGTGTGGCTTGAGTTCAGTATCAAAATCAAAGACTTGCCCAAAGGGG
CTCTACTGAACCTCCAGATCTACTGCGGTAAAGCTCCAGCACTGTCCAGCAAGGCCTCTGCAGAGTCCCC
CAGTTCTGAGTCCAAGGGCAAAGTTCAGCTTCTCTATTATGTGAACCTGCTGCTGATAGACCACCGTTTC
CTCCTGCGCCGTGGAGAATACGTCCTCCACATGTGGCAGATATCTGGGAAGGGAGAAGACCAAGGAAGCT
TCAATGCTGACAAACTCACGTCTGCAACTAACCCAGACAAGGAGAACTCAATGTCCATCTCCATTCTTCT
GGACAATTACTGCCACCCGATAGCCCTGCCTAAGCATCAGCCCACCCCTGACCCGGAAGGGGACCGGGTT
CGAGCAGAAATGCCCAACCAGCTTCGCAAGCAATTGGAGGCGATCATAGCCACTGATCCACTTAACCCTC
TCACAGCAGAGGACAAAGAATTGCTCTGGCATTTTAGATACGAAAGCCTTAAGCACCCAAAAGCATATCC
TAAGCTATTTAGTTCAGTGAAATGGGGACAGCAAGAAATTGTGGCCAAAACATACCAATTGTTGGCCAGA
AGGGAAGTCTGGGATCAAAGTGCTTTGGATGTTGGGTTAACAATGCAGCTCCTGGACTGCAACTTCTCAG
ATGAAAATGTAAGAGCCATTGCAGTTCAGAAACTGGAGAGCTTGGAGGACGATGATGTTCTGCATTACCT
TCTACAATTGGTCCAGGCTGTGAAATTTGAACCATACCATGATAGTGCCCTTGCCAGATTTCTGCTGAAG
CGTGGTTTAAGAAACAAAAGAATTGGTCACTTTTTGTTTTGGTTCTTGAGAAGTGAGATAGCCCAGTCCA
GACACTATCAGCAGAGGTTCGCTGTGATTCTGGAAGCCTATCTGAGGGGCTGTGGCACAGCCATGCTGCA
CGACTTTACCCAACAAGTCCAAGTAATCGAGATGTTACAAAAAGTCACCCTTGATATTAAATCGCTCTCT
GCTGAAAAGTATGACGTCAGTTCCCAAGTTATTTCACAACTTAAACAAAAGCTTGAAAACCTGCAGAATT
CTCAACTCCCCGAAAGCTTTAGAGTTCCATATGATCCTGGACTGAAAGCAGGAGCGCTGGCAATTGAAAA
ATGTAAAGTAATGGCCTCCAAGAAAAAACCACTATGGCTTGAGTTTAAATGTGCCGATCCTACAGCCCTA
TCAAATGAAACAATTGGAATTATCTTTAAACATGGTGATGATCTGCGCCAAGACATGCTTATTTTACAGA
TTCTACGAATCATGGAGTCTATTTGGGAGACTGAATCTTTGGATCTATGCCTCCTGCCATATGGTTGCAT
TTCAACTGGTGACAAAATAGGAATGATCGAGATTGTGAAAGACGCCACGACAATTGCCAAAATTCAGCAA
AGCACAGTGGGCAACACGGGAGCATTTAAAGATGAAGTCCTGAATCACTGGCTCAAAGAAAAATCCCCTA
CTGAAGAAAAGTTTCAGGCAGCAGTGGAGAGATTTGTTTATTCCTGTGCAGGCTACTGTGTGGCAACCTT
TGTTCTTGGAATAGGCGACAGACACAATGACAATATTATGATCACCGAGACAGGAAACCTATTTCATATT
GACTTCGGGCACATTCTTGGGAATTACAAAAGTTTCCTGGGCATTAATAAAGAGAGAGTGCCATTTGTGC
TAACCCCTGACTTCCTCTTTGTGATGGGAACTTCTGGAAAGAAGACAAGCCCACACTTCCAGAAATTTCA
GGACATCTGTGTTAAGGCTTATCTAGCCCTTCGTCATCACACAAACCTACTGATCATCCTGTTCTCCATG
ATGCTGATGACAGGAATGCCCCAGTTAACAAGCAAAGAAGACATTGAATATATCCGGGATGCCCTCACAG
TGGGGAAAAATGAGGAGGATGCTAAAAAGTATTTTCTTGATCAGATCGAAGTTTGCAGAGACAAAGGATG
GACTGTGCAGTTTAATTGGTTTCTACATCTTGTTCTTGGCATCAAACAAGGAGAGAAACATTCAGCCTGA
TTGCCAACTTTCTTGTACAAAGTTGGCATTATAAGAAAGCATTGCTTATCAATTTGTTGCAACGAACAGG
TCACTATCAGTCAAAATAAAATCATTATTTGCCATCCAGCTGATATCCCCTATAGTGAGTCGTATTACAT
GGTCATAGCTGTTTCCTGGCAGCTCTGGCCCGTGTCTCAAAATCTCTGATGTTACATTGCACAAGATAAA
AATATATCATCATGCCTCCTCTAGACCAGCCAGGACAGAAATGCCTCGACTTCGCTGCTACCCAAGGTTG
CCGGGTGACGCACACCGTGGAAACGGATGAAGGCACGAACCCAGTGGACATAAGCCTGTTCGGTTCGTAA
GCTGTAATGCAAGTAGCGTATGCGCTCACGCAACTGGTCCAGAACCTTGACCGAACGCAGCGGTGGTAAC
GGCGCAGTGGCGGTTTTCATGGCTTGTTATGACTGTTTTTTTGGGGTACAGTCTATGCCTCGGGCATCCA
AGCAGCAAGCGCGTTACGCCGTGGGTCGATGTTTGATGTTATGGAGCAGCAACGATGTTACGCAGCAGGG
CAGTCGCCCTAAAACAAAGTTAAACATTATGAGGGAAGCGGTGATCGCCGAAGTATCGACTCAACTATCA
GAGGTAGTTGGCGTCATCGAGCGCCATCTCGAACCGACGTTGCTGGCCGTACATTTGTACGGCTCCGCAG
TGGATGGCGGCCTGAAGCCACACAGTGATATTGATTTGCTGGTTACGGTGACCGTAAGGCTTGATGAAAC
AACGCGGCGAGCTTTGATCAACGACCTTTTGGAAACTTCGGCTTCCCCTGGAGAGAGCGAGATTCTCCGC
GCTGTAGAAGTCACCATTGTTGTGCACGACGACATCATTCCGTGGCGTTATCCAGCTAAGCGCGAACTGC
AATTTGGAGAATGGCAGCGCAATGACATTCTTGCAGGTATCTTCGAGCCAGCCACGATCGACATTGATCT
GGCTATCTTGCTGACAAAAGCAAGAGAACATAGCGTTGCCTTGGTAGGTCCAGCGGCGGAGGAACTCTTT
GATCCGGTTCCTGAACAGGATCTATTTGAGGCGCTAAATGAAACCTTAACGCTATGGAACTCGCCGCCCG
ACTGGGCTGGCGATGAGCGAAATGTAGTGCTTACGTTGTCCCGCATTTGGTACAGCGCAGTAACCGGCAA
AATCGCGCCGAAGGATGTCGCTGCCGACTGGGCAATGGAGCGCCTGCCGGCCCAGTATCAGCCCGTCATA
CTTGAAGCTAGACAGGCTTATCTTGGACAAGAAGAAGATCGCTTGGCCTCGCGCGCAGATCAGTTGGAAG
AATTTGTCCACTACGTGAAAGGCGAGATCACCAAGGTAGTCGGCAAATAACCCTCGAGCCACCCATGACC
AAAATCCCTTAACGTGAGTTACGCGTCGTTCCACTGAGCGTCAGACCCCGTAGAAAAGATCAAAGGATCT
TCTTGAGATCCTTTTTTTCTGCGCGTAATCTGCTGCTTGCAAACAAAAAAACCACCGCTACCAGCGGTGG
TTTGTTTGCCGGATCAAGAGCTACCAACTCTTTTTCCGAAGGTAACTGGCTTCAGCAGAGCGCAGATACC
AAATACTGTTCTTCTAGTGTAGCCGTAGTTAGGCCACCACTTCAAGAACTCTGTAGCACCGCCTACATAC
CTCGCTCTGCTAATCCTGTTACCAGTGGCTGCTGCCAGTGGCGATAAGTCGTGTCTTACCGGGTTGGACT
CAAGACGATAGTTACCGGATAAGGCGCAGCGGTCGGGCTGAACGGGGGGTTCGTGCACACAGCCCAGCTT
GGAGCGAACGACCTACACCGAACTGAGATACCTACAGCGTGAGCTATGAGAAAGCGCCACGCTTCCCGAA
GGGAGAAAGGCGGACAGGTATCCGGTAAGCGGCAGGGTCGGAACAGGAGAGCGCACGAGGGAGCTTCCAG
GGGGAAACGCCTGGTATCTTTATAGTCCTGTCGGGTTTCGCCACCTCTGACTTGAGCGTCGATTTTTGTG
ATGCTCGTCAGGGGGGCGGAGCCTATGGAAAAACGCCAGCAACGCGGCCTTTTTACGGTTCCTGGCCTTT
TGCTGGCCTTTTGCTCACATGTTCTTTCCTGCGTTATCCCCTGATTCTGTGGATAACCGTATTACCGCCT
TTGAGTGAGCTGATACCGCTCGCCGCAGCCGAACGACCGAGCGCAGCGAGTCAGTGAGCGAGGAAGCGGA
AGAGCGCCCAATACGCAAACCGCCTCTCCCCGCGCGTTGGCCGATTCATTAATGCAGCTGGCACGACAGG
TTTCCCGACTGGAAAGCGGGCAGTGAGCGCAACGCAATTAATACGCGTACCGCTAGCCAGGAAGAGTTTG
TAGAAACGCAAAAAGGCCATCCGTCAGGATGGCCTTCTGCTTAGTTTGATGCCTGGCAGTTTATGGCGGG
CGTCCTGCCCGCCACCCTCCGGGCCGTTGCTTCACAACGTTCAAATCCGCTCCCGGCGGATTTGTCCTAC
TCAGGAGAGCGTTCACCGACAAACAACAGATAAAACGAAAGGCCCAGTCTTCCGACTGAGCCTTTCGTTT
TATTTGATGCCT
