>Addgene plasmid #81843 | pDONR223_PIK3CG_WT | depositor partial sequence | sequence record 155162 | Insert sequence
ATGGGGCTGGAGAACTATAAACAGCCCGTGGTGCTGAGAGAGGACAACTGCCGAAGGCGCCGGAGGATGA
AGCCGCGCAGTGCTGCGGCCAGCCTGTCCTCCATGGAGCTCATCCCCATCGAGTTCGTGCTGCCCACCAG
CCAGCGCAAATGCAAGAGCCCCGAAACGGCGCTGCTGCACGTGGCCGGCCACGGCAACGTGGAGCAGATG
AAGGCCCAGGTGTGGCTGCGAGCGCTGGAGACCAGCGTGGCGGCGGACTTCTACCACCGGCTGGGACCGC
ATCACTTCCTCCTGCTCTATCAGAAGAAGGGGCAGTGGTACGAGATCTACGACAAGTACCAGGTGGTGCA
GACTCTGGACTGCCTGCGCTACTGGAAGGCCACGCACCGGAGCCCGGGCCAGATCCACCTGGTGCAGCGG
CACCCGCCCTCCGAGGAGTCCCAAGCCTTCCAGCGGCAGCTCACGGCGCTGATTGGCTATGACGTCACTG
ACGTCAGCAACGTGCACGACGATGAGCTGGAGTTCACGCGCCGTGGCTTGGTGACCCCGCGCATGGCGGA
GGTGGCCAGCCGCGACCCCAAGCTCTACGCCATGCACCCGTGGGTGACGTCCAAGCCCCTCCCGGAGTAC
CTGTGGAAGAAGATTGCCAACAACTGCATCTTCATCGTCATTCACCGCAGCACCACCAGCCAGACCATTA
AGGTCTCACCCGACGACACCCCCGGCGCCATCCTGCAGAGCTTCTTCACCAAGATGGCCAAGAAGAAATC
TCTGATGGATATTCCCGAAAGCCAAAGCGAACAGGATTTTGTGCTGCGCGTCTGTGGCCGGGATGAGTAC
CTGGTGGGCGAAACGCCCATCAAAAACTTCCAGTGGGTGAGGCACTGCCTCAAGAACGGAGAAGAGATTC
ACGTGGTACTGGACACGCCTCCAGACCCGGCCCTAGACGAGGTGAGGAAGGAAGAGTGGCCGCTGGTGGA
CGACTGCACGGGAGTCACCGGCTACCATGAGCAGCTTACCATCCACGGCAAGGACCACGAGAGTGTGTTC
ACCGTGTCCCTGTGGGACTGCGACCGCAAGTTCAGGGTCAAGATCAGAGGCATTGATATCCCCGTCCTGC
CTCGGAACACCGACCTCACAGTTTTTGTAGAGGCAAACATCCAGCATGGGCAACAAGTCCTTTGCCAAAG
GAGAACCAGCCCCAAACCCTTCACAGAGGAGGTGCTGTGGAATGTGTGGCTTGAGTTCAGTATCAAAATC
AAAGACTTGCCCAAAGGGGCTCTACTGAACCTCCAGATCTACTGCGGTAAAGCTCCAGCACTGTCCAGCA
AGGCCTCTGCAGAGTCCCCCAGTTCTGAGTCCAAGGGCAAAGTTCAGCTTCTCTATTATGTGAACCTGCT
GCTGATAGACCACCGTTTCCTCCTGCGCCGTGGAGAATACGTCCTCCACATGTGGCAGATATCTGGGAAG
GGAGAAGACCAAGGAAGCTTCAATGCTGACAAACTCACGTCTGCAACTAACCCAGACAAGGAGAACTCAA
TGTCCATCTCCATTCTTCTGGACAATTACTGCCACCCGATAGCCCTGCCTAAGCATCAGCCCACCCCTGA
CCCGGAAGGGGACCGGGTTCGAGCAGAAATGCCCAACCAGCTTCGCAAGCAATTGGAGGCGATCATAGCC
ACTGATCCACTTAACCCTCTCACAGCAGAGGACAAAGAATTGCTCTGGCATTTTAGATACGAAAGCCTTA
AGCACCCAAAAGCATATCCTAAGCTATTTAGTTCAGTGAAATGGGGACAGCAAGAAATTGTGGCCAAAAC
ATACCAATTGTTGGCCAGAAGGGAAGTCTGGGATCAAAGTGCTTTGGATGTTGGGTTAACAATGCAGCTC
CTGGACTGCAACTTCTCAGATGAAAATGTAAGAGCCATTGCAGTTCAGAAACTGGAGAGCTTGGAGGACG
ATGATGTTCTGCATTACCTTCTACAATTGGTCCAGGCTGTGAAATTTGAACCATACCATGATAGTGCCCT
TGCCAGATTTCTGCTGAAGCGTGGTTTAAGAAACAAAAGAATTGGTCACTTTTTGTTTTGGTTCTTGAGA
AGTGAGATAGCCCAGTCCAGACACTATCAGCAGAGGTTCGCTGTGATTCTGGAAGCCTATCTGAGGGGCT
GTGGCACAGCCATGCTGCACGACTTTACCCAACAAGTCCAAGTAATCGAGATGTTACAAAAAGTCACCCT
TGATATTAAATCGCTCTCTGCTGAAAAGTATGACGTCAGTTCCCAAGTTATTTCACAACTTAAACAAAAG
CTTGAAAACCTGCAGAATTCTCAACTCCCCGAAAGCTTTAGAGTTCCATATGATCCTGGACTGAAAGCAG
GAGCGCTGGCAATTGAAAAATGTAAAGTAATGGCCTCCAAGAAAAAACCACTATGGCTTGAGTTTAAATG
TGCCGATCCTACAGCCCTATCAAATGAAACAATTGGAATTATCTTTAAACATGGTGATGATCTGCGCCAA
GACATGCTTATTTTACAGATTCTACGAATCATGGAGTCTATTTGGGAGACTGAATCTTTGGATCTATGCC
TCCTGCCATATGGTTGCATTTCAACTGGTGACAAAATAGGAATGATCGAGATTGTGAAAGACGCCACGAC
AATTGCCAAAATTCAGCAAAGCACAGTGGGCAACACGGGAGCATTTAAAGATGAAGTCCTGAATCACTGG
CTCAAAGAAAAATCCCCTACTGAAGAAAAGTTTCAGGCAGCAGTGGAGAGATTTGTTTATTCCTGTGCAG
GCTACTGTGTGGCAACCTTTGTTCTTGGAATAGGCGACAGACACAATGACAATATTATGATCACCGAGAC
AGGAAACCTATTTCATATTGACTTCGGGCACATTCTTGGGAATTACAAAAGTTTCCTGGGCATTAATAAA
GAGAGAGTGCCATTTGTGCTAACCCCTGACTTCCTCTTTGTGATGGGAACTTCTGGAAAGAAGACAAGCC
CACACTTCCAGAAATTTCAGGACATCTGTGTTAAGGCTTATCTAGCCCTTCGTCATCACACAAACCTACT
GATCATCCTGTTCTCCATGATGCTGATGACAGGAATGCCCCAGTTAACAAGCAAAGAAGACATTGAATAT
ATCCGGGATGCCCTCACAGTGGGGAAAAATGAGGAGGATGCTAAAAAGTATTTTCTTGATCAGATCGAAG
TTTGCAGAGACAAAGGATGGACTGTGCAGTTTAATTGGTTTCTACATCTTGTTCTTGGCATCAAACAAGG
AGAGAAACATTCAGCC
